>Addgene plasmid #158933 | JGI_018127 | addgene full sequence | sequence record 316000 | Addgene NGS Result
TGATGCCGGCCACGATGCGTCCGGCGTAGAGGATCGAGATCTCGATCCCGCGAAATTAATACGACTCACT
ATAGGGGAATTGTGAGCGGATAACAATTCCCCTCTAGAAATAATTTTGTTTAACTTTAAGAAGGAGATAT
ACCATGGGCAGCAGCCATCATCATCATCATCACAGCAGCGGCCTGGTGCCGCGCGGCAGCCATATGATAC
CGAACACCGCCTTTGATCACAAAAATGCCGCCATTTTGTCGGTGTCAGCCGTCGAAGCGCAGGTGCCGGT
TACCTCAGATTCAATCGATGAAATGCTGAGTCCGGCCAGAAAACGCCTCCGCTTGCCAAAGGGGACCTTG
CAGCGTGTTGCAGGTGTATACGAGCGGCGGTGGTGGAAAGATCCGGAGAATGGATGGAAGCAGGGAGCAG
TGATTGCTGCCGAACGCGCCATGGCGTCGGCTGGTATCACACGGGAGGATGTAGGCGTCTTAATAAACGC
TTCCGTTTCGAGACAACATCTGGAACCGGCCATGAGTGCGCATATACACGCTGCCCTGGGCATGCCGGCT
AGTTGTATGAATTTTGATATTACAAACGCTTGTCTCGGATTTGTTAACGCCATGACCCTTGCAGCTGGGT
TGATTGACGCGGGTCAGATTGATTATGCATTGATTGTCGGGGCAGAAGATGTTGAAGAGGTGCAACGCAG
GACTATAGCAAGACTGAACGACAAAAATTCAACTAGGCAAGACTTCAATAATCAGTTTGCAAGTCTGACA
TTAGGGAGCGGTGCCGCTGCGGCGGTAGTTGGCCGGTTTGACAAGCATCCGGATGGACATAGAATTGTTC
ACACACAGACGCGGGCGGGGACAGAGCATCATGAGTTATGCATTGGAAATATGGATGATATGAGAACAGA
TACCGCTGGCCTGCTGGAAAACGGACTCGAACTTGTGACACAGACATGGAGAGCAGCCGAGGAAAGTGGC
CGTAACTATTCTAATAAACAATGGTACATCACACACCAGGTGAGCATGGTATATACGCGTGCATTTGCCA
AAGCCATGGGGATCAACCCCGAAATTATCCCCGTTACCTTTCCGGAACTAGGAAATATCGCAGCTGAAGC
CGTTCCGTTGACTCTGGCATTGAACCAGGATAGGTTTGCAAAAGGTGACGAGCTGTTACTCTTAGGAGTA
GGATCTGGGCTGAATACAGCTATGATGGAAGTGCAGTGGTGACTCGAGCACCACCACCACCACCACTGAG
ATCCGGCTGCTAACAAAGCCCGAAAGGAAGCTGAGTTGGCTGCTGCCACCGCTGAGCAATAACTAGCATA
ACCCCTTGGGGCCTCTAAACGGGTCTTGAGGGGTTTTTTGCTGAAAGGAGGAACTATATCCGGATTGGCG
AATGGG
[124 nt withheld, positions 1407-1530]
C
[91 nt withheld, positions 1532-1622]
A
[49 nt withheld, positions 1624-1672]
CCTTTGACGTTGGAGTCCACGTTCTTT
[37 nt withheld, positions 1700-1736]
ACCCTATCTCGGTCTATTCTTTTGATTTATAAGGGATTTTGCCGATTTCGGCCTATTGGTTAAAAAATGA
GCTGATTTAACAAAAATTTAACGCGAATTTTAACAAAATATTAACGCTTACAATTTAGGTGGCACTTTTC
GGGGAAATGTGCGCGGAACCCCTATTTGTTTATTTTTCTAAATACATTCAAATATGTATCCGCTCATGAA
TTAATTCTTAGAAAAACTCATCGAGCATCAAATGAAACTGCAATTTATTCATATCAGGATTATCAATACC
ATATTTTTGAAAAAGCCGTTTCTGTAATGAAGGAGAAAACTCACCGAGGCAGTTCCATAGGATGGCAAGA
TCCTGGTATCGGTCTGCGATTCCGACTCGTCCAACATCAATACAACCTATTAATTTCCCCTCGTCAAAAA
TAAGGTTATCAAGTGAGAAATCACCATGAGTGACGACTGAATCCGGTGAGAATGGCAAAAGTTTATGCAT
TTCTTTCCAGACTTGTTCAACAGGCCAGCCATTACGCTCGTCATCAAAATCACTCGCATCAACCAAACCG
TTATTCATTCGTGATTGCGCCTGAGCGAGACGAAATACGCGATCGCTGTTAAAAGGACAATTACAAACAG
GAATCGAATGCAACCGGCGCAGGAACACTGCCAGCGCATCAACAATATTTTCACCTGAATCAGGATATTC
TTCTAATACCTGGAATGCTGTTTTCCCGGGGATCGCAGTGGTGAGTAACCATGCATCATCAGGAGTACGG
ATAAAATGCTTGATGGTCGGAAGAGGCATAAATTCCGTCAGCCAGTTTAGTCTGACCATCTCATCTGTAA
CATCATTGGCAACGCTACCTTTGCCATGTTTCAGAAACAACTCTGGCGCATCGGGCTTCCCATACAATCG
ATAGATTGTCGCACCTGATTGCCCGACATTATCGCGAGCCCATTTATACCCATATAAATCAGCATCCATG
TTGGAATTTAATCGCGGCCTAGAGCAAGACGTTTCCCGTTGAATATGGCTCATAACACCCCTTGTATTAC
TGTTTATGTAAGCAGACAGTTTTATTGTTCATGACCAAAATCCCTTAACGTGAGTTTTCGTTCCACTGAG
CGTCAGACCCCGTAGAAAAGATCAAAGGATCTTCTTGAGATCCTTTTTTTCTGCGCGTAATCTGCTGCTT
GCAAACAAAAAAACCACCGCTACCAGCGGTGGTTTGTTTGCCGGATCAAGAGCTACCAACTCTTTTTCCG
AAGGTAACTGGCTTCAGCAGAGCGCAGATACCAAATACTGTCCTTCTAGTGTAGCCGTAGTTAGGCCACC
ACTTCAAGAACTCTGTAGCACCGCCTACATACCTCGCTCTGCTAATCCTGTTACCAGTGGCTGCTGCCAG
TGGCGATAAGTCGTGTCTTACCGGGTTGGACTCAAGACGATAGTTACCGGATAAGGCGCAGCGGTCGGGC
TGAACGGGGGGTTCGTGCACACAGCCCAGCTTGGAGCGAACGACCTACACCGAACTGAGATACCTACAGC
GTGAGCTATGAGAAAGCGCCACGCTTCCCGAAGGGAGAAAGGCGGACAGGTATCCGGTAAGCGGCAGGGT
CGGAACAGGAGAGCGCACGAGGGAGCTTCCAGGGGGAAACGCCTGGTATCTTTATAGTCCTGTCGGGTTT
CGCCACCTCTGACTTGAGCGTCGATTTTTGTGATGCTCGTCAGGGGGGCGGAGCCTATGGAAAAACGCCA
GCAACGCGGCCTTTTTACGGTTCCTGGCCTTTTGCTGGCCTTTTGCTCACATGTTCTTTCCTGCGTTATC
CCCTGATTCTGTGGATAACCGTATTACCGCCTTTGAGTGAGCTGATACCGCTCGCCGCAGCCGAACGACC
GAGCGCAGCGAGTCAGTGAGCGAGGAAGCGGAAGAGCGCCTGATGCGGTATTTTCTCCTTACGCATCTGT
GCGGTATTTCACACCGCAATGGTGCACTCTCAGTACAATCTGCTCTGATGCCGCATAGTTAAGCCAGTAT
ACACTCCGCTATCGCTACGTGACTGGGTCATGGCTGCGCCCCGACACCCGCCAACACCCGCTGACGCGCC
CTGACGGGCTTGTCTGCTCCCGGCATCCGCTTACAGACAAGCTGTGACCGTCTCCGGGAGCTGCATGTGT
CAGAGGTTTTCACCGTCATCACCGAAACGCGCGAGGCAGCTGCGGTAAAGCTCATCAGCGTGGTCGTGAA
GCGATTCACAGATGTCTGCCTGTTCATCCGCGTCCAGCTCGTTGAGTTTCTCCAGAAGCGTTAATGTCTG
GCTTCTGATAAAGCGGGCCATGTTAAGGGCGGTTTTTTCCTGTTTGGTCACTGATGCCTCCGTGTAAGGG
GGATTTCTGTTCATGGGGGTAATGATACCGATGAAACGAGAGAGGATGCTCACGATACGGGTTACTGATG
ATGAACATGCCCGGTTACTGGAACGTTGTGAGGGTAAACAACTGGCGGTATGGATGCGGCGGGACCAGAG
AAAAATCACTCAGGGTCAATGCCAGCGCTTCGTTAATACAGATGTAGGTGTTCCACAGGGTAGCCAGCAG
CATCCTGCGATGCAGATCCGGAACATAATGGTGCAGGGCGCTGACTTCCGCGTTTCCAGACTTTACGAAA
CACGGAAACCGAAGACCATTCATGTTGTTGCTCAGGTCGCAGACGTTTTGCAGCAGCAGTCGCTTCACGT
TCGCTCGCGTATCGGTGATTCATTCTGCTAACCAGTAAGGCAACCCCGCCAGCCTAGCCGGGTCCTCAAC
GACAGGAGCACGATCATGCGCACCCGTGGGGCCGCCATGCCGGCGATAATGGCCTGCTTCTCGCCGAAAC
GTTTGGTGGCGGGACCAGTGACGAAGGCTTGAGCGAGGGCGTGCAAGATTCCGAATACCGCAAGCGACAG
GCCGATCATCGTCGCGCTCCAGCGAAAGCGGTCCTCGCCGAAAATGACCCAGAGCGCTGCCGGCACCTGT
CCTACGAGTTGCATGATAAAGAAGACAGTCATAAGTGCGGCGACGATAGTCATGCCCCGCGCCCACCGGA
AGGAGCTGACTGGGTTGAAGGCTCTCAAGGGCATCGGTCGAGATCCCGGTGCCTAATGAGTGAGCTAACT
TACATTAATTGCGTTGCGCTCACTGCCCGCTTTCCAGTCGGGAAACCTGTCGTGCCAGCTGCATTAATGA
ATCGGCCAACGCGCGGGGAGAGGCGGTTTGCGTATTGGGCGCCAGGGTGGTTTTTCTTTTCACCAGTGAG
ACGGGCAACAGCTGATTGCCCTTCACCGCCTGGCCCTGAGAGAGTTGCAGCAAGCGGTCCACGCTGGTTT
GCCCCAGCAGGCGAAAATCCTGTTTGATGGTGGTTAACGGCGGGATATAACATGAGCTGTCTTCGGTATC
GTCGTATCCCACTACCGAGATATCCGCACCAACGCGCAGCCCGGACTCGGTAATGGCGCGCATTGCGCCC
AGCGCCATCTGATCGTTGGCAACCAGCATCGCAGTGGGAACGATGCCCTCATTCAGCATTTGCATGGTTT
GTTGAAAACCGGACATGGCACTCCAGTCGCCTTCCCGTTCCGCTATCGGCTGAATTTGATTGCGAGTGAG
ATATTTATGCCAGCCAGCCAGACGCAGACGCGCCGAGACAGAACTTAATGGGCCCGCTAACAGCGCGATT
TGCTGGTGACCCAATGCGACCAGATGCTCCACGCCCAGTCGCGTACCGTCTTCATGGGAGAAAATAATAC
TGTTGATGGGTGTCTGGTCAGAGACATCAAGAAATAACGCCGGAACATTAGTGCAGGCAGCTTCCACAGC
AATGGCATCCTGGTCATCCAGCGGATAGTTAATGATCAGCCCACTGACGCGTTGCGCGAGAAGATTGTGC
ACCGCCGCTTTACAGGCTTCGACGCCGCTTCGTTCTACCATCGACACCACCACGCTGGCACCCAGTTGAT
CGGCGCGAGATTTAATCGCCGCGACAATTTGCGACGGCGCGTGCAGGGCCAGACTGGAGGTGGCAACGCC
AATCAGCAACGACTGTTTGCCCGCCAGTTGTTGTGCCACGCGGTTGGGAATGTAATTCAGCTCCGCCATC
GCCGCTTCCACTTTTTCCCGCGTTTTCGCAGAAACGTGGCTGGCCTGGTTCACCACGCGGGAAACGGTCT
GATAAGAGACACCGGCATACTCTGCGACATCGTATAACGTTACTGGTTTCACATTCACCACCCTGAATTG
ACTCTCTTCCGGGCGCTATCATGCCATACCGCGAAAGGTTTTGCGCCATTCGATGGTGTCCGGGATCTCG
ACGCTCTCCCTTATGCGACTCCTGCATTAGGAAGCAGCCCAGTAGTAGGTTGAGGCCGTTGAGCACCGCC
GCCGCAAGGAATGGTGCATGCAAGGAGATGGCGCCCAACAGTCCCCCGGCCACGGGGCCTGCCACCATAC
CCACGCCGAAACAAGCGCTCATGAGCCCGAAGTGGCGAGCCCGATCTTCCCCATCGGTGATGTCGGCGAT
ATAGGCGCCAGCAACCGCACCTGTGGCGCCGG
Features (pLannotate 1.2.2; 20 found; start..end, strand, type, name):
     57..75      +  promoter       T7 promoter: promoter for bacteriophage T7 RNA polymerase
     76..100     +  protein_bind   lac operator: The lac repressor binds to the lac operator to inhibit transcription in E. coli. This inhibition can be relieved by adding lactose or isopropyl-β-D-thiogalactopyranoside (IPTG). lac repressor encoded by lacI
    115..137     +  RBS            RBS: efficient ribosome binding site from bacteriophage T7 gene 10 (Olins and Rangwala, 1989)
    156..172     +  CDS            capTEV™ (fragment): composite tag for in vivo biotinylation, TEV protease cleavage, and 6xHis tagging
    183..200     +  CDS            thrombin site: thrombin recognition and cleavage site
   1239..1256    +  CDS            9xHis (fragment): 9xHis affinity tag
   1266..1315    +  CDS            SET1 (fragment): solubility-enhancement tag derived from T7 phage gene 10B
   1323..1370    +  terminator     T7 terminator: transcription terminator for bacteriophage T7 RNA polymerase
   1407..1835    +  rep_origin     f1 ori (sequence partly withheld): f1 bacteriophage origin of replication; arrow indicates direction of (+) strand synthesis
   1888..1945    +  promoter       AmpR promoter (fragment): bla
   1954..2769    -  CDS            KanR: aminoglycoside phosphotransferase; aph(3')-Ia; confers resistance to kanamycin in bacteria or G418 (Geneticin®) in eukaryotes
   2891..3479    +  rep_origin     ori: high-copy-number ColE1/pMB1/pBR322/pUC origin of replication
   3665..3804    -  misc_feature   bom: basis of mobility region from pBR322
   3906..4097    -  CDS            rop: Rop protein, which maintains plasmids at low copy number; rop
   4114..4494    +  CDS            YPB1_ECOLX: Protein predicted: Swiss-Prot protein existence level 4. From Escherichia coli.
   4566..4857    -  CDS            TcR (fragment): tetracycline efflux protein; tet; confers resistance to tetracycline
   4872..4893    -  protein_bind   CAP binding site: CAP binding activates transcription in the presence of cAMP. E. coli catabolite activator protein
   4906..5988    -  CDS            lacI: lac repressor; lacI; The lac repressor binds to the lac operator to inhibit transcription in E. coli. This inhibition can be relieved by adding lactose or isopropyl-β-D-thiogalactopyranoside (IPTG).
   5989..6066    -  promoter       lacI promoter: lacI
   6074..35      -  CDS            TcR (fragment) (across the origin): tetracycline efflux protein; tet; confers resistance to tetracycline
