[The description below was written by a language model from this plasmid's Addgene catalogue record and pLannotate feature annotations shown in this document.]
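Description:
JGI_018127 is a bacterial T7 expression plasmid built on the pET28b backbone, carrying a synthetic open reading frame designated WP_101686474_1 (also recorded as Batch220B_p067) that was inserted by Gibson assembly into the NdeI/XhoI-opened vector. It is catalogued as a synthetic biology construct within a project on hydrocarbon structures for fuels and chemicals. The record does not say what protein the insert encodes or what its function is, and the automated annotation leaves the roughly 1 kb region between the N-terminal and C-terminal tag sequences unlabelled, which is where the insert must lie.

Expression follows the usual pET arrangement. A T7 promoter with an adjacent lac operator drives transcription, followed by the T7 gene 10 ribosome binding site and closed by the T7 terminator, while a plasmid-borne lacI gene with its own promoter supplies repressor. The cassette is therefore silent until IPTG is added in a host that provides T7 RNA polymerase. Upstream of the insert, the annotation picks up a short His-tag-containing fragment (matched to a composite tag) and a thrombin cleavage site, consistent with a cleavable N-terminal His tag. A second His-tag fragment lies just downstream of the insert, but the record does not show whether it is translated, since that depends on a stop codon in the insert. The plasmid is selected with kanamycin through the aph(3')-Ia gene and replicates from a ColE1/pBR322-type origin accompanied by bom and rop, although the catalogue lists it as high copy. An f1 origin is also present, and the short TcR, AmpR promoter and SET1 hits appear to be backbone remnants or partial matches rather than functional elements.
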