Addgene plasmid #158933: JGI_018127
Purpose: Hydrocarbon Structures for Fuels and Chemicals
Depositing lab: Joint Genome Institute.
Backbone
  Vector backbone: pET28b
  Vector type: Synthetic Biology
Growth in bacteria
  Bacterial resistance: Kanamycin, 50 μg/mL
  Growth temperature: 37°C
  Growth strain: Top10
  Copy number: High Copy
Gene/Insert
  Gene/Insert name: WP_101686474_1 (alt name: Batch220B_p067)
  Species: Synthetic
  Cloning method: Gibson Cloning
Terms and licenses: Academic/Nonprofit Terms; Industry Terms: Not Available to Industry
Depositor comments: pET28b_NdeIXhoI vector with WP_101686474_1 insert, JGI ICE Registry: https://registry.jgi.doe.gov/entry/18127
How to cite: JGI_018127 was a gift from Joint Genome Institute (Addgene plasmid # 158933 ; http://n2t.net/addgene:158933 ; RRID:Addgene_158933)
