>Addgene plasmid #158933 | JGI_018127 | depositor partial sequence | sequence record 306643 | gene insert with vector overlaps
CACAGCAGCGGCCTGGTGCCGCGCGGCAGCCATATGATACCGAACACCGCCTTTGATCACAAAAATGCCG
CCATTTTGTCGGTGTCAGCCGTCGAAGCGCAGGTGCCGGTTACCTCAGATTCAATCGATGAAATGCTGAG
TCCGGCCAGAAAACGCCTCCGCTTGCCAAAGGGGACCTTGCAGCGTGTTGCAGGTGTATACGAGCGGCGG
TGGTGGAAAGATCCGGAGAATGGATGGAAGCAGGGAGCAGTGATTGCTGCCGAACGCGCCATGGCGTCGG
CTGGTATCACACGGGAGGATGTAGGCGTCTTAATAAACGCTTCCGTTTCGAGACAACATCTGGAACCGGC
CATGAGTGCGCATATACACGCTGCCCTGGGCATGCCGGCTAGTTGTATGAATTTTGATATTACAAACGCT
TGTCTCGGATTTGTTAACGCCATGACCCTTGCAGCTGGGTTGATTGACGCGGGTCAGATTGATTATGCAT
TGATTGTCGGGGCAGAAGATGTTGAAGAGGTGCAACGCAGGACTATAGCAAGACTGAACGACAAAAATTC
AACTAGGCAAGACTTCAATAATCAGTTTGCAAGTCTGACATTAGGGAGCGGTGCCGCTGCGGCGGTAGTT
GGCCGGTTTGACAAGCATCCGGATGGACATAGAATTGTTCACACACAGACGCGGGCGGGGACAGAGCATC
ATGAGTTATGCATTGGAAATATGGATGATATGAGAACAGATACCGCTGGCCTGCTGGAAAACGGACTCGA
ACTTGTGACACAGACATGGAGAGCAGCCGAGGAAAGTGGCCGTAACTATTCTAATAAACAATGGTACATC
ACACACCAGGTGAGCATGGTATATACGCGTGCATTTGCCAAAGCCATGGGGATCAACCCCGAAATTATCC
CCGTTACCTTTCCGGAACTAGGAAATATCGCAGCTGAAGCCGTTCCGTTGACTCTGGCATTGAACCAGGA
TAGGTTTGCAAAAGGTGACGAGCTGTTACTCTTAGGAGTAGGATCTGGGCTGAATACAGCTATGATGGAA
GTGCAGTGGTGACTCGAGCACCACCACCACCACCACTGAGATCCG
